>Addgene plasmid #135885 | D72_Ld_231020 | addgene full sequence | sequence record 275113 | Addgene NGS Result
CATGTTGACATTGATTATTGACTAGTTATTAATAGTAATCAATTACGGGGTCATTAGTTCATAGCCCATA
TATGGAGTTCCGCGTTACATAACTTACGGTAAATGGCCCGCCTGGCTGACCGCCCAACGACCCCCGCCCA
TTGACGTCAATAATGACGTATGTTCCCATAGTAACGCCAATAGGGACTTTCCATTGACGTCAATGGGTGG
AGTATTTACGGTAAACTGCCCACTTGGCAGTACATCAAGTGTATCATATGCCAAGTCCGCCCCCTATTGA
CGTCAATGACGGTAAATGGCCCGCCTGGCATTATGCCCAGTACATGACCTTACGGGACTTTCCTACTTGG
CAGTACATCTACGTATTAGTCATCGCTATTACCATGGTGATGCGGTTTTGGCAGTACACCAATGGGCGTG
GATAGCGGTTTGACTCACGGGGATTTCCAAGTCTCCACCCCATTGACGTCAATGGGAGTTTGTTTTGGCA
CCAAAATCAACGGGACTTTCCAAAATGTCGTAATAACCCCGCCCCGTTGACGCAAATGGGCGGTAGGCGT
GTACGGTGGGAGGTCTATATAAGCAGAGCTCGTTTAGTGAACCGTCAGATCCTCACTCTCTTCCGCATCG
CTGTCTGCGAGGGCCAGCTGTTGGGCTCGCGGTTGAGGACAAACTCTTCGCGGTCTTTCCAGTACTCTTG
GATCGGAAACCCGTCGGCCTCCGAACGGTACTCCGCCACCGAGGGACCTGAGCGAGTCCGCATCGACCGG
ATCGGAAAACCTCTCGAGAAAGGCGTCTAACCAGTCACAGTCGCAAGGTAGGCTGAGCACCGTGGCGGGC
GGCAGCGGGTGGCGGTCGGGGTTGTTTCTGGCGGAGGTGCTGCTGATGATGTAATTAAAGTAGGCGGTCT
TGAGACGGCGGATGGTCGAGGTGAGGTGTGGCAGGCTTGAGATCCAGCTGTTGGGGTGAGTACTCCCTCT
CAAAAGCGGGCATTACTTCTGCGCTAAGATTGTCAGTTTCCAAAAACGAGGAGGATTTGATATTCACCTG
GCCCGATCTGGCCATACACTTGAGTGACAATGACATCCACTTTGCCTTTCTCTCCACAGGTGTCCACTCC
CAGGTCCAAGTTTGCCACCATGGAGTTTCAGACCCAGGTACTCATGTCCCTGCTGCTCTGCATGTCTGGT
GCGGCCGCCGAAGAAGCTGAGATACAAGCCAATGCATGGTTGTCCGCCCCCGCATCTGTATGGAGTGTTA
TCGTCTCCGACCCCAGAACTCACCTCGCAATGATTCAGGCTGTTACTGCAGACTTCGTGTCAGCGATTAG
GGCGGCAGATAGTAAGGCAGTGGTGTTTGTGACATCCCTGAAGCCTGTTACTCCCCAGAAAGCCTGGGCT
TCAGGCCCTGCCTATGGCGCTTACGCTCAGTTCACGGCCATGACCCGGCTGAGTAAAGAGGAAGTGCTTT
GGGCCCTTAGAAGTTCAGATTTGCGCACCATCAATAAGATTTTCCAGAGTGTAGGGTTCGACGCAGCTGT
GGAAGCCCTCGCTGCCGACGGTCCACCCAGTATGCAAGCTGTTGGGCCTGTGCTGCTCCCAGTGAGTGGA
TCAACCTTCTTCTGGCAGCTCCTGTTGGGAACGCTGATGACTCAGAATGCAATCAGCGTAGATGCCTTCA
TGTATCCCCTTCAGATGGACATCCAGGATGCAGTGGACTCCACACTGCGAAACTACTTGATTGAGGCTAC
ACCCCTCACCAACGAGGTGAATGTATCCTCATGGTACGTATCCTATAACGTGTGGGCCTTTCCTGAGGCA
GAGGTCACCCCCTCTACCCCTAGTGACTTGCGGGCCTTCGCCATGAAGTCACGTATGCCTCTCTTTAATA
GATATATGAATACGGTGATGGATACCTATCCAACACTGAAGGCTTATTCAGACCTGCTCCCGACCATGGT
GCACGCGAGGACGCCACCTCTGGGTAACCCATTCGAAGGCAATGGTGCCAATGACCCTGACAGGATCTTC
GAGGTTTTGGCCAACGAGACCGGAGATTACCTTCTTGTGTTCAGCGGAGACGCGGATCGTTGGGGACAAG
TCTGGGAAAAGTCAAGAGACGCTGTCTCCAAATCCATCGAGGAAGCTATCGAAGACAGGCTGCACAGGCG
AACATTCCTCAATAGAGCTTTCGTCACATCCGCTAAAACCCTTCCCAACGACTCTGTGAACGTCGGCGGG
CTGCAGGTTCTGTGCCGCGTGCTCCAGGGCATAACAATGATATCCAACCACCCTTGGAGCCCTGAAGAGG
TGTCCCCACTGTTGCTCCAGGCCAATTACAGCGCCACCCAGGCTCTCTACATCTCTGGCGGTGGACCTGT
TGCAGAGTACACGAAGCGACCCCCAGCCACGGCTTCCCAAAGCATCCTGCTTGCTGCTTCATATAAAGCG
AGCCCTGGCTCCATTGCGACAACTTCCATCTCTTATGACTACAGGGTCCGGCTGAATAAGTATATCATAG
GCGCGCCCGGCAGCCTGCACCACATCCTGGACGCCCAGAAGATGCTGTGGAACCACAGGGACAGGAACCT
GCCTCCTCTGGCCCCTCTGGGCCCCCACCACCATCACCACCATTGAGTCTAGACACGTGATTAATTAAGG
ATCCCCCGACCTCGACCTCTGGCTAATAAAGGAAATTTATTTTCATTGCAATAGTGTGTTGGAATTTTTT
GTGTCTCTCACTCGGAAGGACATATGGGAGGGCAAATCATTTGGTCGAGATCCCTCGGAGATCTCTAGCT
AGAGGATCGATCCCCGCCCCGGACGAACTAAACCTGACTACGACATCTCTGCCCCTTCTTCGCGGGGCAG
TGCATGTAATCCCTTCAGTTGGTTGGTACAACTTGCCAACTGGGCCCTGTTCCACATGTGACACGGGGGG
GGACCAAACACAAAGGGGTTCTCTGACTGTAGTTGACATCCTTATAAATGGATGTGCACATTTGCCAACA
CTGAGTGGCTTTCATCCTGGAGCAGACTTTGCAGTCTGTGGACTGCAACACAACATTGCCTTTATGTGTA
ACTCTTGGCTGAAGCTCTTACACCAATGCTGGGGGACATGTACCTCCCAGGGGCCCAGGAAGACTACGGG
AGGCTACACCAACGTCAATCAGAGGGGCCTGTGTAGCTACCGATAAGCGGACCCTCAAGAGGGCATTAGC
AATAGTGTTTATAAGGCCCCCTTGTTAACCCTAAACGGGTAGCATATGCTTCCCGGGTAGTAGTATATAC
TATCCAGACTAACCCTAATTCAATAGCATATGTTACCCAACGGGAAGCATATGCTATCGAATTAGGGTTA
GTAAAAGGGTCCTAAGGAACAGCGATATCTCCCACCCCATGAGCTGTCACGGTTTTATTTACATGGGGTC
AGGATTCCACGAGGGTAGTGAACCATTTTAGTCACAAGGGCAGTGGCTGAAGATCAAGGAGCGGGCAGTG
AACTCTCCTGAATCTTCGCCTGCTTCTTCATTCTCCTTCGTTTAGCTAATAGAATAACTGCTGAGTTGTG
AACAGTAAGGTGTATGTGAGGTGCTCGAAAACAAGGTTTCAGGTGACGCCCCCAGAATAAAATTTGGACG
GGGGGTTCAGTGGTGGCATTGTGCTATGACACCAATATAACCCTCACAAACCCCTTGGGCAATAAATACT
AGTGTAGGAATGAAACATTCTGAATATCTTTAACAATAGAAATCCATGGGGTGGGGACAAGCCGTAAAGA
CTGGATGTCCATCTCACACGAATTTATGGCTATGGGCAACACATAATCCTAGTGCAATATGATACTGGGG
TTATTAAGATGTGTCCCAGGCAGGGACCAAGACAGGTGAACCATGTTGTTACACTCTATTTGTAACAAGG
GGAAAGAGAGTGGACGCCGACAGCAGCGGACTCCACTGGTTGTCTCTAACACCCCCGAAAATTAAACGGG
GCTCCACGCCAATGGGGCCCATAAACAAAGACAAGTGGCCACTCTTTTTTTTGAAATTGTGGAGTGGGGG
CACGCGTCAGCCCCCACACGCCGCCCTGCGGTTTTGGACTGTAAAATAAGGGTGTAATAACTTGGCTGAT
TGTAACCCCGCTAACCACTGCGGTCAAACCACTTGCCCACAAAACCACTAATGGCACCCCGGGGAATACC
TGCATAAGTAGGTGGGCGGGCCAAGATAGGGGCGCGATTGCTGCGATCTGGAGGACAAATTACACACACT
TGCGCCTGAGCGCCAAGCACAGGGTTGTTGGTCCTCATATTCACGAGGTCGCTGAGAGCACGGTGGGCTA
ATGTTGCCATGGGTAGCATATACTACCCAAATATCTGGATAGCATATGCTATCCTAATCTATATCTGGGT
AGCATAGGCTATCCTAATCTATATCTGGGTAGCATATGCTATCCTAATCTATATCTGGGTAGTATATGCT
ATCCTAATTTATATCTGGGTAGCATAGGCTATCCTAATCTATATCTGGGTAGCATATGCTATCCTAATCT
ATATCTGGGTAGTATATGCTATCCTAATCTGTATCCGGGTAGCATATGCTATCCTAATAGAGATTAGGGT
AGTATATGCTATCCTAATTTATATCTGGGTAGCATATACTACCCAAATATCTGGATAGCATATGCTATCC
TAATCTATATCTGGGTAGCATATGCTATCCTAATCTATATCTGGGTAGCATAGGCTATCCTAATCTATAT
CTGGGTAGCATATGCTATCCTAATCTATATCTGGGTAGTATATGCTATCCTAATTTATATCTGGGTAGCA
TAGGCTATCCTAATCTATATCTGGGTAGCATATGCTATCCTAATCTATATCTGGGTAGTATATGCTATCC
TAATCTGTATCCGGGTAGCATATGCTATCCTCATGATAAGCTGTCAAACATGAGAATTTTCTTGAAGACG
AAAGGGCCTCGTGATACGCCTATTTTTATAGGTTAATGTCATGATAATAATGGTTTCTTAGACGTCAGGT
GGCACTTTTCGGGGAAATGTGCGCGGAACCCCTATTTGTTTATTTTTCTAAATACATTCAAATATGTATC
CGCTCATGAGACAATAACCCTGATAAATGCTTCAATAATATTGAAAAAGGAAGAGTATGAGTATTCAACA
TTTCCGTGTCGCCCTTATTCCCTTTTTTGCGGCATTTTGCCTTCCTGTTTTTGCTCACCCAGAAACGCTG
GTGAAAGTAAAAGATGCTGAAGATCAGTTGGGTGCACGAGTGGGTTACATCGAACTGGATCTCAACAGCG
GTAAGATCCTTGAGAGTTTTCGCCCCGAAGAACGTTTTCCAATGATGAGCACTTTTAAAGTTCTGCTATG
TGGCGCGGTATTATCCCGTGTTGACGCCGGGCAAGAGCAACTCGGTCGCCGCATACACTATTCTCAGAAT
GACTTGGTTGAGTACTCACCAGTCACAGAAAAGCATCTTACGGATGGCATGACAGTAAGAGAATTATGCA
GTGCTGCCATAACCATGAGTGATAACACTGCGGCCAACTTACTTCTGACAACGATCGGAGGACCGAAGGA
GCTAACCGCTTTTTTGCACAACATGGGGGATCATGTAACTCGCCTTGATCGTTGGGAACCGGAGCTGAAT
GAAGCCATACCAAACGACGAGCGTGACACCACGATGCCTGCAGCAATGGCAACAACGTTGCGCAAACTAT
TAACTGGCGAACTACTTACTCTAGCTTCCCGGCAACAATTAATAGACTGGATGGAGGCGGATAAAGTTGC
AGGACCACTTCTGCGCTCGGCCCTTCCGGCTGGCTGGTTTATTGCTGATAAATCTGGAGCCGGTGAGCGT
GGGTCTCGCGGTATCATTGCAGCACTGGGGCCAGATGGTAAGCCCTCCCGTATCGTAGTTATCTACACGA
CGGGGAGTCAGGCAACTATGGATGAACGAAATAGACAGATCGCTGAGATAGGTGCCTCACTGATTAAGCA
TTGGTAACTGTCAGACCAAGTTTACTCATATATACTTTAGATTGATTTAAAACTTCATTTTTAATTTAAA
AGGATCTAGGTGAAGATCCTTTTTGATAATCTCATGACCAAAATCCCTTAACGTGAGTTTTCGTTCCACT
GAGCGTCAGACCCCGTAGAAAAGATCAAAGGATCTTCTTGAGATCCTTTTTTTCTGCGCGTAATCTGCTG
CTTGCAAACAAAAAAACCACCGCTACCAGCGGTGGTTTGTTTGCCGGATCAAGAGCTACCAACTCTTTTT
CCGAAGGTAACTGGCTTCAGCAGAGCGCAGATACCAAATACTGTTCTTCTAGTGTAGCCGTAGTTAGGCC
ACCACTTCAAGAACTCTGTAGCACCGCCTACATACCTCGCTCTGCTAATCCTGTTACCAGTGGCTGCTGC
CAGTGGCGATAAGTCGTGTCTTACCGGGTTGGACTCAAGACGATAGTTACCGGATAAGGCGCAGCGGTCG
GGCTGAACGGGGGGTTCGTGCACACAGCCCAGCTTGGAGCGAACGACCTACACCGAACTGAGATACCTAC
AGCGTGAGCTATGAGAAAGCGCCACGCTTCCCGAAGGGAGAAAGGCGGACAGGTATCCGGTAAGCGGCAG
GGTCGGAACAGGAGAGCGCACGAGGGAGCTTCCAGGGGGAAACGCCTGGTATCTTTATAGTCCTGTCGGG
TTTCGCCACCTCTGACTTGAGCGTCGATTTTTGTGATGCTCGTCAGGGGGGCGGAGCCTATGGAAAAACG
CCAGCAACGCGGCCTTTTTACGGTTCCTGGCCTTTTGCTGGCCTTTTGCTCACATGTTCTTTCCTGCGTT
ATCCCCTGATTCTGTGGATAACCGTATTACCGCCTTTGAGTGAGCTGATACCGCTCGCCGCAGCCGAACG
ACCGAGCGCAGCGAGTCAGTGAGCGAGGAAGCGGAAGAGCGCCCAATACGCAAACCGCCTCTCCCCGCGC
GTTGGCCGATTCATTAATGCAGCTGGCACGACAGGTTTCCCGACTGGAAAGCGGGCAGTGAGCGCAACGC
AATTAATGTGAGTTAGCTCACTCATTAGGCACCCCAGGCTTTACACTTTATGCTTCCGGCTCGTATGTTG
TGTGGAATTGTGAGCGGATAACAATTTCACACAGGAAACAGCTATGACCATGATTACGCCAAGCTCTAGC
TAGAGGTCGACCAATTCTCATGTTTGACAGCTTATCATCGCAGATCCGGGCAACGTTGTTGCCATTGCTG
CAGGCGCAGAACTGGTAGGTATGGAAGATCTATACATTGAATCAATATTGGCAATTAGCCATATTAGTCA
TTGGTTATATAGCATAAATCAATATTGGCTATTGGCCATTGCATACGTTGTATCTATATCATAATATGTA
CATTTATATTGGCTCATGTCCAATATGACCGC
Features (pLannotate 1.2.2; 17 found; start..end, strand, type, name):
      7..386     +  enhancer       CMV enhancer: human cytomegalovirus immediate early enhancer
    388..587     +  promoter       CMV promoter: human cytomegalovirus (CMV) immediate early promoter
    655..693     +  misc_feature   Ad SA (fragment): adenovirus major late transcript splice acceptor (Friedrich and Soriano, 1991)
    726..935     -  CDS            PTP (fragment): TERM_ADE02 - Experimental evidence at protein level: Swiss-Prot protein existence level 1. Protein covalently bound to the viral DNA that acts as a primer for viral genomic replication by DNA strand displacement. Assembles on the viral origin of replication in an initiation complex with viral polymerase, DBP, host NFIA and host POU2F1/OCT1. During initiation, the polymerase covalently couples the first dCTP with Ser- 580 of pTP. The terminal protein stimulates the template activity over 20 fold compared to protein-free templates. Neo-synthesized viral genomes are linked to two preterminal prot
    966..1055    +  intron         chimeric intron (fragment): chimera between introns from adenovirus and immunoglobulin heavy chain genes
   1074..1120    +  CDS            IgH signal sequence (fragment): signal sequence from the mouse immunoglobulin heavy chain variable region
   2685..2740    +  polyA_signal   β-globin poly(A) signal: rabbit β-globin polyadenylation signal (Gil and Proudfoot, 1987)
   3254..4935    -  rep_origin     oriP (fragment): Epstein-Barr virus oriP replication origin (Yates et al., 2000)
   5062..5166    +  promoter       AmpR promoter: bla
   5167..6027    +  CDS            AmpR: β-lactamase; bla; confers resistance to ampicillin, carbenicillin, and related antibiotics
   6198..6786    +  rep_origin     ori: high-copy-number ColE1/pMB1/pBR322/pUC origin of replication
   6969..7061    +  CDS            lacI (fragment): lac repressor; lacI; The lac repressor binds to the lac operator to inhibit transcription in E. coli. This inhibition can be relieved by adding lactose or isopropyl-β-D-thiogalactopyranoside (IPTG).
   7074..7095    +  protein_bind   CAP binding site: CAP binding activates transcription in the presence of cAMP. E. coli catabolite activator protein
   7110..7140    +  promoter       lac promoter: promoter for the E. coli lac operon
   7148..7164    +  protein_bind   lac operator: The lac repressor binds to the lac operator to inhibit transcription in E. coli. This inhibition can be relieved by adding lactose or isopropyl-β-D-thiogalactopyranoside (IPTG). lac repressor encoded by lacI
   7234..7250    +  promoter       tet promoter (fragment): E. coli promoter for tetracycline efflux protein gene
   7260..7285    -  CDS            bla(M) (fragment): β-lactamase lacking the signal sequence; bla(M); allows cytosolic expression of β-lactamase
