[The description below was written by a language model from this plasmid's Addgene catalogue record and pLannotate feature annotations shown in this document.]
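Description:
D72_Ld_231020 is a mammalian expression plasmid built on the pTT3 backbone for producing the extracellular region (ectodomain) of a Leishmania donovani protein as a soluble recombinant protein. It is propagated in E. coli as a high-copy plasmid through a ColE1/pUC-type origin and selected with ampicillin via the β-lactamase gene. The backbone also carries a fragment of the Epstein-Barr virus oriP, which supports episomal maintenance in mammalian cells that supply EBNA1, a feature commonly exploited for high-yield transient expression. Short lac regulatory elements, a lacI fragment and tet/bla fragments near the end of the record appear to be backbone remnants with no role in the payload.

Expression is driven by the human CMV immediate early enhancer and promoter, followed by adenovirus-derived leader and splice sequences (a major late splice acceptor fragment, a chimeric intron fragment, and a reverse-strand hit to the preterminal protein that most likely just reflects this adenoviral region). These elements typically improve mRNA processing and translation. A mouse immunoglobulin heavy chain signal sequence fragment sits at the start of the coding region and would direct the product into the secretory pathway. The roughly 1.3 kb insert, LDPBK_231020, is catalogued as a hypothetical protein of unknown function. It is not annotated in the feature table but presumably occupies the unannotated gap between the signal sequence and the rabbit β-globin polyadenylation signal. According to the catalogue entry, the insert carries a C-terminal biotinylation sequence and a His tag, which allow enzymatic biotinylation for capture on streptavidin and purification by metal affinity. The construct belongs to a collection used to study Leishmania donovani cell surface and secreted proteins.
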