Addgene plasmid #135885: D72_Ld_231020
Purpose: Expression of Leishmania donovani ectodomain in mammalian cells
Depositing lab: Gavin Wright. Depositing organization: Wellcome Sanger Institute. Publication: Systematic identification of genes encoding cell surface and secreted proteins that are essential for in vitro growth and infection in Leishmania donovani. Roberts AJ, Ong HB, Clare S, Brandt C, Harcourt K, Franssen SU, Cotton JA, Muller-Sienerth N, Wright GJ. PLoS Pathog. 2022 Feb 24;18(2):e1010364. doi: 10.1371/journal.ppat.1010364. eCollection 2022 Feb. PubMed 35202447.
Backbone
  Vector backbone: pTT3
  Backbone manufacturer: Yves Durocher, NRC
  Backbone size w/o insert (bp): 6132
  Vector type: Mammalian Expression
Growth in bacteria
  Bacterial resistance: Ampicillin, 100 μg/mL
  Growth temperature: 37°C
  Growth strain: DH5alpha
  Copy number: High Copy
Gene/Insert
  Gene/Insert name: hypothetical protein, unknown function (alt name: LDPBK_231020)
  Species: Leishmania donovani
  Insert size (bp): 1320
  Tag / fusion protein: biotinylation sequence and His tag (C terminal on insert)
  Cloning method: Unknown
Terms and licenses: Academic/Nonprofit Terms; Industry Terms: Not Available to Industry
How to cite: D72_Ld_231020 was a gift from Gavin Wright (Addgene plasmid # 135885 ; http://n2t.net/addgene:135885 ; RRID:Addgene_135885)
